>Addgene plasmid #233417 | XZ033 CMV-TO-CCL20-pre-mGRASP | addgene full sequence | sequence record 467416 | Addgene NGS Result
GTTGACATTGATTATTGACTAGTTATTAATAGTAATCAATTACGGGGTCATTAGTTCATAGCCCATATAT
GGAGTTCCGCGTTACATAACTTACGGTAAATGGCCCGCCTGGCTGACCGCCCAACGACCCCCGCCCATTG
ACGTCAATAATGACGTATGTTCCCATAGTAACGCCAATAGGGACTTTCCATTGACGTCAATGGGTGGAGT
ATTTACGGTAAACTGCCCACTTGGCAGTACATCAAGTGTATCATATGCCAAGTACGCCCCCTATTGACGT
CAATGACGGTAAATGGCCCGCCTGGCATTATGCCCAGTACATGACCTTATGGGACTTTCCTACTTGGCAG
TACATCTACGTATTAGTCATCGCTATTACCATGGTGATGCGGTTTTGGCAGTACATCAATGGGCGTGGAT
AGCGGTTTGACTCACGGGGATTTCCAAGTCTCCACCCCATTGACGTCAATGGGAGTTTGTTTTGGCACCA
AAATCAACGGGACTTTCCAAAATGTCGTAACAACTCCGCCCCATTGACGCAAATGGGCGGTAGGCGTGTA
CGGTGGGAGGTCTATATAAGCAGAGCTCTCCCTATCAGTGATAGAGATCTCCCTATCAGTGATAGAGATC
GTCGACGAGCTCGTTTAGTGAACCGTCAGATCGCCTGGAGACGCCATCCACGCTGTTTTGACCTCCATAG
AAGACACCGGGACCGATCCAGCCTCCGGACTCTAGCGTTTAAACTTAAGCTTCGCCACCATGTGCTGTAC
CAAGAGTTTGCTCCTGGCTGCTTTGATGTCAGTGCTGCTACTCCACCTCTGCGGCGAATCAGAAGCAGCA
AGCAACTTTGACTGCTGTCTTGGATACACAGACCGTATTCTTCATCCTAAATTTATTGTGGGCTTCACAC
GGCAGCTGGCCAATGAAGGCTGTGACATCAATGCTATCATCTTTCACACAAAGAAAAAGTTGTCTGTGTG
CGCAAATCCAAAACAGACTTGGGTGAAATATATTGTGCGTCTCCTCAGTAAAAAAGTCAAGAACATGGGT
ACCGGGAACGGAAATGGCAATGGTAACGGGAACGGAAATGGCAATGGTAACGGGAATACTAGTGTTAACA
CCGGTGCGGCCGTTTACCCATACGATGTTCCTGACTATGCGGGCTATCCCTATGACGTCCCGGACTATGC
AGGATCCTATCCATATGACGTTCCAGATTACGCTCCGGCCGCCACCGGTCTTAAGGTCGACTTTCAGAAA
GCTAGCTCTATTGTTTATAAGAAGGAGGGGGAACAGGTGGAGTTCAGTTTCCCATTGGCCTTCACAGTCG
AGAAGCTCACAGGATCAGGAGAGTTGTGGTGGCAGGCCGAAAGAGCCTCCTCCAGCAAGAGTTGGATCAC
TTTTGATCTGAAAAACAAAGAAGTGAGCGTGAAGAGAGTCACACAGGACCCTAAGCTGCAGATGGGCAAG
AAGTTGCCTTTGCACTTGACACTCCCCCAAGCCCTGCCCCAGTATGCTGGCTCCGGGAACCTCACCCTCG
CCTTGGAGGCTAAGACCGGAAAGTTGCATCAGGAGGTCAACCTCGTGGTGATGAGGGCAACACAGCTGCA
GAAGAACCTGACCTGCGAAGTGTGGGGTCCCACCTCACCTAAACTGATGCTGTCTCTGAAGCTGGAGAAT
AAGGAGGCTAAAGTCAGTAAAAGAGAGAAGGCTGTGTGGGTCCTTAACCCGGAGGCAGGGATGTGGCAGT
GTCTTCTTAGCGACTCTGGACAGGTGCTGCTGGAGAGCAACATCAAGGTGCTTCCTACTTGGTCAACACC
AGTACAGCCGATGGCCCTGATCGTACTCGGGGGAGTCGCCGGCCTGCTTCTGTTTATCGGCCTGGGCATC
TTCTTCTGCGTACGCTACAAGTATCGCAACAGGGATGAGGGATCTTACCACGTTGACGAATCTAGGAACT
ATATCAGTAACAGCGCTCAGAGTAATGGCGCCGTGGTTAAAGAGAAACAGCCCTCCAGCGCCAAATCAGC
AAACAAAAACAAGAAAAACAAGGATAAAGAGTACTACGTACTTAAGTAAGCCGCTCGAGGAGGGCCCGAA
CAAAAACTCATCTCAGAAGAGGATCTGAATAGCGCCGTCGACCATCATCATAATCATCATTGAGTTTAAA
CCCGCTGATCAGCCTCGACTGTGCCTTCTAGTTGCCAGCCATCTGTTGTTTGCCCCTCCCCCGTGCCTTC
CTTGACCCTGGAAGGTGCCACTCCCACTGTCCTTTCCTAATAAAATGAGGAAATTGCATCGCATTGTCTG
AGTAGGTGTCATTCTATTCTGGGGGGTGGGGTGGGGCAGGACAGCAAGGGGGAGGATTGGGAAGACAATA
GCAGGCATGCTGGGGATGCGGTGGGCTCTATGGAGATCTATCGATGTTCTGGGGATGCGGTGGGCTCTAT
GGCTTCTGAGGCGGAAAGAACCAGCTGGGGCTCTAGGGGGTATCCCC
[124 nt withheld, positions 2498-2621]
C
[91 nt withheld, positions 2623-2713]
AGGGTGATGGTTCACGTACCTAGAAGTTCCTATTCCGAAGTTCCTATTCTCTAGAAAGTATAGGAACTTC
CTTGGCCAAAAAGCCTGAACTCACCGCGACGTCTGTCGAGAAGTTTCTGATCGAAAAGTTCGACAGCGTC
TCCGACCTGATGCAGCTCTCGGAGGGCGAAGAATCTCGTGCTTTCAGCTTCGATGTAGGAGGGCGTGGAT
ATGTCCTGCGGGTAAATAGCTGCGCCGATGGTTTCTACAAAGATCGTTATGTTTATCGGCACTTTGCATC
GGCCGCGCTCCCGATTCCGGAAGTGCTTGACATTGGGGAATTCAGCGAGAGCCTGACCTATTGCATCTCC
CGCCGTGCACAGGGTGTCACGTTGCAAGACCTGCCTGAAACCGAACTGCCCGCTGTTCTGCAGCCGGTCG
CGGAGGCCATGGATGCGATCGCTGCGGCCGATCTTAGCCAGACGAGCGGGTTCGGCCCATTCGGACCGCA
AGGAATCGGTCAATACACTACATGGCGTGATTTCATATGCGCGATTGCTGATCCCCATGTGTATCACTGG
CAAACTGTGATGGACGACACCGTCAGTGCGTCCGTCGCGCAGGCTCTCGATGAGCTGATGCTTTGGGCCG
AGGACTGCCCCGAAGTCCGGCACCTCGTGCACGCGGATTTCGGCTCCAACAATGTCCTGACGGACAATGG
CCGCATAACAGCGGTCATTGACTGGAGCGAGGCGATGTTCGGGGATTCCCAATACGAGGTCGCCAACATC
TTCTTCTGGAGGCCGTGGTTGGCTTGTATGGAGCAGCAGACGCGCTACTTCGAGCGGAGGCATCCGGAGC
TTGCAGGATCGCCGCGGCTCCGGGCGTATATGCTCCGCATTGGTCTTGACCAACTCTATCAGAGCTTGGT
TGACGGCAATTTCGATGATGCAGCTTGGGCGCAGGGTCGATGCGACGCAATCGTCCGATCCGGAGCCGGG
ACTGTCGGGCGTACACAAATCGCCCGCAGAAGCGCGGCCGTCTGGACCGATGGCTGTGTAGAAGTACTCG
CCGATAGTGGAAACCGACGCCCCAGCACTCGTCCGAGGGCAAAGGAATAGCACGTACTACGAGATTTCGA
TTCCACCGCCGCCTTCTATGAAAGGTTGGGCTTCGGAATCGTTTTCCGGGACGCCGGCTGGATGATCCTC
CAGCGCGGGGATCTCATGCTGGAGTTCTTCGCCCACCCCAACTTGTTTATTGCAGCTTATAATGGTTACA
AATAAAGCAATAGCATCACAAATTTCACAAATAAAGCATTTTTTTCACTGCATTCTAGTTGTGGTTTGTC
CAAACTCATCAATGTATCTTATCATGTCTGTATACCGTCGACCTCTAGCTAGAGCTTGGCGTAATCATGG
TCATAGCTGTTTCCTGTGTGAAATTGTTATCCGCTCACAATTCCACACAACATACGAGCCGGAAGCATAA
AGTGTAAAGCCTGGGGTGCCTAATGAGTGAGCTAACTCACATTAATTGCGTTGCGCTCACTGCCCGCTTT
CCAGTCGGGAAACCTGTCGTGCCAGCTGCATTAATGAATCGGCCAACGCGCGGGGAGAGGCGGTTTGCGT
ATTGGGCGCTCTTCCGCTTCCTCGCTCACTGACTCGCTGCGCTCGGTCGTTCGGCTGCGGCGAGCGGTAT
CAGCTCACTCAAAGGCGGTAATACGGTTATCCACAGAATCAGGGGATAACGCAGGAAAGAACATGTGAGC
AAAAGGCCAGCAAAAGGCCAGGAACCGTAAAAAGGCCGCGTTGCTGGCGTTTTTCCATAGGCTCCGCCCC
CCTGACGAGCATCACAAAAATCGACGCTCAAGTCAGAGGTGGCGAAACCCGACAGGACTATAAAGATACC
AGGCGTTTCCCCCTGGAAGCTCCCTCGTGCGCTCTCCTGTTCCGACCCTGCCGCTTACCGGATACCTGTC
CGCCTTTCTCCCTTCGGGAAGCGTGGCGCTTTCTCATAGCTCACGCTGTAGGTATCTCAGTTCGGTGTAG
GTCGTTCGCTCCAAGCTGGGCTGTGTGCACGAACCCCCCGTTCAGCCCGACCGCTGCGCCTTATCCGGTA
ACTATCGTCTTGAGTCCAACCCGGTAAGACACGACTTATCGCCACTGGCAGCAGCCACTGGTAACAGGAT
TAGCAGAGCGAGGTATGTAGGCGGTGCTACAGAGTTCTTGAAGTGGTGGCCTAACTACGGCTACACTAGA
AGAACAGTATTTGGTATCTGCGCTCTGCTGAAGCCAGTTACCTTCGGAAAAAGAGTTGGTAGCTCTTGAT
CCGGCAAACAAACCACCGCTGGTAGCGGTGGTTTTTTTGTTTGCAAGCAGCAGATTACGCGCAGAAAAAA
AGGATCTCAAGAAGATCCTTTGATCTTTTCTACGGGGTCTGACGCTCAGTGGAACGAAAACTCACGTTAA
GGGATTTTGGTCATGAGATTATCAAAAAGGATCTTCACCTAGATCCTTTTAAATTAAAAATGAAGTTTTA
AATCAATCTAAAGTATATATGAGTAAACTTGGTCTGACAGTTACCAATGCTTAATCAGTGAGGCACCTAT
CTCAGCGATCTGTCTATTTCGTTCATCCATAGTTGCCTGACTCCCCGTCGTGTAGATAACTACGATACGG
GAGGGCTTACCATCTGGCCCCAGTGCTGCAATGATACCGCGAGACCCACGCTCACCGGCTCCAGATTTAT
CAGCAATAAACCAGCCAGCCGGAAGGGCCGAGCGCAGAAGTGGTCCTGCAACTTTATCCGCCTCCATCCA
GTCTATTAATTGTTGCCGGGAAGCTAGAGTAAGTAGTTCGCCAGTTAATAGTTTGCGCAACGTTGTTGCC
ATTGCTACAGGCATCGTGGTGTCACGCTCGTCGTTTGGTATGGCTTCATTCAGCTCCGGTTCCCAACGAT
CAAGGCGAGTTACATGATCCCCCATGTTGTGCAAAAAAGCGGTTAGCTCCTTCGGTCCTCCGATCGTTGT
CAGAAGTAAGTTGGCCGCAGTGTTATCACTCATGGTTATGGCAGCACTGCATAATTCTCTTACTGTCATG
CCATCCGTAAGATGCTTTTCTGTGACTGGTGAGTACTCAACCAAGTCATTCTGAGAATAGTGTATGCGGC
GACCGAGTTGCTCTTGCCCGGCGTCAATACGGGATAATACCGCGCCACATAGCAGAACTTTAAAAGTGCT
CATCATTGGAAAACGTTCTTCGGGGCGAAAACTCTCAAGGATCTTACCGCTGTTGAGATCCAGTTCGATG
TAACCCACTCGTGCACCCAACTGATCTTCAGCATCTTTTACTTTCACCAGCGTTTCTGGGTGAGCAAAAA
CAGGAAGGCAAAATGCCGCAAAAAAGGGAATAAGGGCGACACGGAAATGTTGAATACTCATACTCTTCCT
TTTTCAATATTATTGAAGCATTTATCAGGGTTATTGTCTCATGAGCGGATACATATTTGAATGTATTTAG
AAAAATAAACAAATAGGGGTTCCGCGCACATTTCCCCGAAAAGTGCCACCTGACGTCGACGGATCGGGAG
ATCTCCCGATCCCCTATGGTGCACTCTCAGTACAATCTGCTCTGATGCCGCATAGTTAAGCCAGTATCTG
CTCCCTGCTTGTGTGTTGGAGGTCGCTGAGTAGTGCGCGAGCAAAATTTAAGCTACAACAAGGCAAGGCT
TGACCGACAATTGCATGAAGAATCTGCTTAGGGTTAGGCGTTTTGCGCTGCTTCGTACGGGCCAGATATA
CGC
Features (pLannotate 1.2.2; 25 found; start..end, strand, type, name):
      4..383     +  enhancer       CMV enhancer: human cytomegalovirus immediate early enhancer
    384..587     +  promoter       CMV promoter: human cytomegalovirus (CMV) immediate early promoter
    589..608     +  promoter       PLtetO-1 promoter (fragment): modified phage lambda PL promoter with tet operator sites (Lutz and Bujard, 1997)
    610..629     +  promoter       PLtetO-1 promoter (fragment): modified phage lambda PL promoter with tet operator sites (Lutz and Bujard, 1997)
    637..670     +  promoter       TRE3GV promoter (fragment): 3rd-generation Tet-responsive promoter that can be activated by binding of Tet-On® 3G, optimized for retroviral and lentiviral vectors
    760..1047    +  CDS            CCL20: CCL20_HUMAN - Also known as LARC, MIP3A, SCYA20. Experimental evidence at protein level: Swiss-Prot protein existence level 1. Acts as a ligand for C-C chemokine receptor CCR6. Signals through binding and activation of CCR6 and induces a strong chemotactic response and mobilization of intracellular calcium ions (PubMed:11352563, PubMed:11035086, PubMed:20068036). The ligand- receptor pair CCL20-CCR6 is responsible for the chemotaxis of dendritic cells (DC), effector/memory T-cells and B-cells and plays an important role at skin and mucosal surfaces under homeostatic and inflammatory conditions
   1135..1224    +  CDS            3xHA: three tandem HA epitope tags
   1243..1923    +  CDS            CD4 (fragment): CD4_HUMAN - Experimental evidence at protein level: Swiss-Prot protein existence level 1. (Microbial infection) Primary receptor for human immunodeficiency virus-1 (HIV-1) (PubMed:2214026, PubMed:16331979, PubMed:9641677, PubMed:12089508). Down-regulated by HIV-1 Vpu (PubMed:17346169). Acts as a receptor for Human Herpes virus 7/HHV-7 (PubMed:7909607). From Homo sapiens (Human).
   1906..2070    +  CDS            nrxn3b (fragment): NR3BB_DANRE - Experimental evidence at transcript level: Swiss-Prot protein existence level 2. Neuronal cell surface protein that may be involved in cell recognition and cell adhesion. From Danio rerio (Zebrafish) (Brachydanio rerio).
   2189..2413    +  polyA_signal   bGH poly(A) signal: bovine growth hormone polyadenylation signal
   2429..2452    +  polyA_signal   bGH poly(A) signal (fragment): bovine growth hormone polyadenylation signal
   2456..2477    +  promoter       SV40 promoter (fragment): SV40 enhancer and early promoter
   2498..2731    +  rep_origin     f1 ori (fragment) (sequence partly withheld): f1 bacteriophage origin of replication; arrow indicates direction of (+) strand synthesis
   2736..2783    +  protein_bind   FRT: FLP-mediated recombination occurs in the 8-bp core sequence TCTAGAAA (Turan and Bode, 2011). FLP recombinase from the Saccharomyces cerevisiae 2μ plasmid
   2791..3813    +  CDS            HygR: aminoglycoside phosphotransferase from E. coli; aph(4)-Ia; confers resistance to hygromycin
   3823..3948    +  CDS            ble (fragment): BLE_KLEPN - Experimental evidence at protein level: Swiss-Prot protein existence level 1. Binding protein with a strong affinity to the bleomycin family of antibiotics. Binds to CL990; an antimitotic-antibiotic compound. From Klebsiella pneumoniae.
   3943..4064    +  polyA_signal   SV40 poly(A) signal: SV40 polyadenylation signal
   4137..4153    -  protein_bind   lac operator: The lac repressor binds to the lac operator to inhibit transcription in E. coli. This inhibition can be relieved by adding lactose or isopropyl-β-D-thiogalactopyranoside (IPTG). lac repressor encoded by lacI
   4161..4191    -  promoter       lac promoter: promoter for the E. coli lac operon
   4206..4227    -  protein_bind   CAP binding site: CAP binding activates transcription in the presence of cAMP. E. coli catabolite activator protein
   4240..4332    -  CDS            lacI (fragment): lac repressor; lacI; The lac repressor binds to the lac operator to inhibit transcription in E. coli. This inhibition can be relieved by adding lactose or isopropyl-β-D-thiogalactopyranoside (IPTG).
   4515..5103    -  rep_origin     ori: high-copy-number ColE1/pMB1/pBR322/pUC origin of replication
   5274..6134    -  CDS            AmpR: β-lactamase; bla; confers resistance to ampicillin, carbenicillin, and related antibiotics
   6135..6239    -  promoter       AmpR promoter: bla
   6298..6350    -  misc_feature   bom (fragment): basis of mobility region from pBR322
