[The description below was written by a language model from this plasmid's Addgene catalogue record and pLannotate feature annotations shown in this document.]
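Description:
XZ033 CMV-TO-CCL20-pre-mGRASP is a 6.5 kb mammalian expression plasmid built on a Flp-In type backbone. It is maintained in E. coli through a high-copy ColE1/pUC origin with ampicillin resistance (AmpR under its own bla promoter). A partial f1 origin and remnants of lac regulatory sequence are also annotated in the backbone. Downstream of the expression cassette sits an FRT site directly followed by a hygromycin resistance coding sequence and an SV40 poly(A) signal. No complete promoter is annotated immediately upstream of HygR. This is the usual Flp-In arrangement, in which FLP-mediated recombination into a genomic FRT landing pad places the marker behind a resident promoter, allowing hygromycin selection of single-copy integrants. The plasmid can also be used for transient transfection.

The payload is driven by the CMV enhancer and immediate early promoter followed by two short tet operator matches. This is the "TO" configuration, which makes transcription repressible by Tet repressor and inducible with tetracycline or doxycycline in TetR-expressing cells, and otherwise constitutive. The open reading frame begins with human CCL20, the chemokine ligand of CCR6. It continues through a 3xHA epitope tag into a fragment of human CD4 and a neurexin-derived segment, and terminates at a bGH poly(A) signal. The CD4 and neurexin portions correspond to the membrane-anchoring scaffold of pre-mGRASP, so the normally secreted chemokine is displayed tethered on the cell surface, with the HA tags available for detection. According to the record, the construct serves to express membrane-bound CCL20. It comes from work on modular synthetic receptors, where it would plausibly act as a cell-presented ligand, although the record does not state this role explicitly.
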