Addgene plasmid #233417: XZ033 CMV-TO-CCL20-pre-mGRASP
Purpose: plasmid expressing membrane-bound CCL20 by fusing with pre-mGRASP
Depositing lab: Xiaojing Gao. Depositing organization: Stanford University. Publication: Post-transcriptional modular synthetic receptors. Zhang X, Mille-Fragoso LS, Kaseniit KE, Lee AP, Zhang M, Call CC, Hu Y, Xie Y, Gao XJ. Nat Chem Biol. 2025 Mar 28. doi: 10.1038/s41589-025-01872-w. PubMed 40155716.
Backbone
  Vector backbone: FLP-IN
  Vector type: Mammalian Expression
Growth in bacteria
  Bacterial resistance: Ampicillin, 100 μg/mL
  Growth temperature: 37°C
  Growth strain: DH5alpha
  Copy number: High Copy
Gene/Insert
  Gene/Insert name: CCL20-pre-mGRASP
  Species: Synthetic
  Mutation: WT
  Promoter: CMV
  Cloning method: Gibson Cloning
Terms and licenses: Academic/Nonprofit Terms; Industry Terms: Not Available to Industry
Depositor comments: https://benchling.com/s/seq-meSeMrTnHb2DxwhM3O2D?m=slm-njLpyEn7rDkgAGS3xPJj for annotated sequence file. Please visit https://doi.org/10.1101/2024.05.03.592453 for bioRxiv preprint.
How to cite: XZ033 CMV-TO-CCL20-pre-mGRASP was a gift from Xiaojing Gao (Addgene plasmid # 233417 ; http://n2t.net/addgene:233417 ; RRID:Addgene_233417)
